Addgene plasmid #164024: pDB.His.MBP.3C CARD8 CARD A452C R459E
Purpose: Bacterial expression vector encoding a HRV 3C-cleavable His-MBP-tagged CARD8 CARD (filment-deficient mutant and A452C mutation for cysteine labelling applications)
Depositing lab: Hao Wu. Depositing organization: Boston Children's Hospital. Publication: Mechanism of filament formation in UPA-promoted CARD8 and NLRP1 inflammasomes. Robert Hollingsworth L, David L, Li Y, Griswold AR, Ruan J, Sharif H, Fontana P, Orth-He EL, Fu TM, Bachovchin DA, Wu H. Nat Commun. 2021 Jan 8;12(1):189. doi: 10.1038/s41467-020-20320-y. PubMed 33420033.
Backbone
  Vector backbone: pDB.His.MBP.3C
  Vector type: Bacterial Expression
Growth in bacteria
  Bacterial resistance: Kanamycin, 50 μg/mL
  Growth temperature: 37°C
  Growth strain: DH5alpha
  Copy number: Low Copy
Gene/Insert
  Gene/Insert name: CARD8
  Species: H. sapiens (human)
  Mutation: A452C, R459E
  Entrez Gene: CARD8 (a.k.a. CARDINAL, DACAR, DAKAR, NDPP, NDPP1, TUCAN)
  Tag / fusion protein: His6-MBP-3C (N terminal on insert)
  Cloning method: Restriction Enzyme; 5′ cloning site Unknown (unknown if destroyed)
Terms and licenses: Academic/Nonprofit Terms; Industry Terms: Not Available to Industry
How to cite: pDB.His.MBP.3C CARD8 CARD A452C R459E was a gift from Hao Wu (Addgene plasmid # 164024 ; http://n2t.net/addgene:164024 ; RRID:Addgene_164024)
