[The description below was written by a language model from this plasmid's Addgene catalogue record and pLannotate feature annotations shown in this document.]
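Description:
pDB.His.MBP.3C CARD8 CARD A452C R459E is a roughly 7 kb bacterial expression plasmid for producing the CARD domain of human CARD8 as a cleavable fusion protein in E. coli. The backbone is a pET-style vector. It replicates from a ColE1/pBR322-type origin accompanied by the bom site and the rop gene, consistent with its listing as low copy, and it is selected with kanamycin through an aminoglycoside phosphotransferase gene. An f1 origin is also present, along with remnants of a tetracycline resistance gene that appear only as fragments and are presumably non-functional.

Expression is driven by a T7 promoter immediately followed by a lac operator and the phage T7 gene 10 ribosome binding site. A plasmid-borne lacI gene supplies repressor, so transcription is held off until IPTG induction in a host that provides T7 RNA polymerase, and a T7 terminator closes the unit. The open reading frame begins with a His6 tag, continues into a signal-sequence-free maltose binding protein that stays in the cytosol and aids solubility, and then, according to the catalogue entry, an HRV 3C protease site that lets the tags be removed after affinity purification. The 3C site is not annotated separately in the feature table. The CARD8 fragment follows. Short His-tag and T7 gene 10-derived matches further downstream look like vector remnants, and the record does not indicate whether they are translated.

The insert carries two substitutions. R459E is described as making the CARD filament-deficient, keeping the domain from polymerising, and A452C introduces a cysteine for labelling applications. The construct therefore suits preparation of labelled CARD8 CARD protein for biochemical studies of inflammasome filament assembly.
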