Features (pLannotate 1.2.2; 21 found; start..end, strand, type, name):
      1..589     +  rep_origin     ori: high-copy-number ColE1/pMB1/pBR322/pUC origin of replication
    775..914     -  misc_feature   bom: basis of mobility region from pBR322
   1016..1207    -  CDS            rop: Rop protein, which maintains plasmids at low copy number; rop
   1224..1604    +  CDS            YPB1_ECOLX: Protein predicted: Swiss-Prot protein existence level 4. From Escherichia coli.
   1676..1967    -  CDS            TcR (fragment): tetracycline efflux protein; tet; confers resistance to tetracycline
   1982..2003    -  protein_bind   CAP binding site: CAP binding activates transcription in the presence of cAMP. E. coli catabolite activator protein
   2016..3098    -  CDS            lacI: lac repressor; lacI; The lac repressor binds to the lac operator to inhibit transcription in E. coli. This inhibition can be relieved by adding lactose or isopropyl-β-D-thiogalactopyranoside (IPTG).
   3099..3176    -  promoter       lacI promoter: lacI
   3184..3463    -  CDS            TcR (fragment): tetracycline efflux protein; tet; confers resistance to tetracycline
   3485..3503    +  promoter       T7 promoter: promoter for bacteriophage T7 RNA polymerase
   3504..3528    +  protein_bind   lac operator: The lac repressor binds to the lac operator to inhibit transcription in E. coli. This inhibition can be relieved by adding lactose or isopropyl-β-D-thiogalactopyranoside (IPTG). lac repressor encoded by lacI
   3543..3565    +  RBS            RBS: efficient ribosome binding site from bacteriophage T7 gene 10 (Olins and Rangwala, 1989)
   3584..3600    +  CDS            capTEV™ (fragment): composite tag for in vivo biotinylation, TEV protease cleavage, and 6xHis tagging
   3608..4705    +  CDS            MBP: maltose binding protein from E. coli; malE (mutated); This version of the gene does not encode a signal sequence, so MBP will remain in the cytosol.
   4763..5044    +  CDS            CARD8 (fragment): CARD8_HUMAN - Also known as DACAR From Homo sapiens (Human).
   5327..5344    +  CDS            9xHis (fragment): 9xHis affinity tag
   5354..5403    +  CDS            SET1 (fragment): solubility-enhancement tag derived from T7 phage gene 10B
   5411..5458    +  terminator     T7 terminator: transcription terminator for bacteriophage T7 RNA polymerase
   5495..5923    +  rep_origin     f1 ori (sequence partly withheld): f1 bacteriophage origin of replication; arrow indicates direction of (+) strand synthesis
   5976..6033    +  promoter       AmpR promoter (fragment): bla
   6042..6857    -  CDS            KanR: aminoglycoside phosphotransferase; aph(3')-Ia; confers resistance to kanamycin in bacteria or G418 (Geneticin®) in eukaryotes
>Addgene plasmid #164024 | pDB.His.MBP.3C CARD8 CARD A452C R459E | addgene full sequence | sequence record 325100 | Addgene NGS Result
TTGAGATCCTTTTTTTCTGCGCGTAATCTGCTGCTTGCAAACAAAAAAACCACCGCTACCAGCGGTGGTT
TGTTTGCCGGATCAAGAGCTACCAACTCTTTTTCCGAAGGTAACTGGCTTCAGCAGAGCGCAGATACCAA
ATACTGTCCTTCTAGTGTAGCCGTAGTTAGGCCACCACTTCAAGAACTCTGTAGCACCGCCTACATACCT
CGCTCTGCTAATCCTGTTACCAGTGGCTGCTGCCAGTGGCGATAAGTCGTGTCTTACCGGGTTGGACTCA
AGACGATAGTTACCGGATAAGGCGCAGCGGTCGGGCTGAACGGGGGGTTCGTGCACACAGCCCAGCTTGG
AGCGAACGACCTACACCGAACTGAGATACCTACAGCGTGAGCTATGAGAAAGCGCCACGCTTCCCGAAGG
GAGAAAGGCGGACAGGTATCCGGTAAGCGGCAGGGTCGGAACAGGAGAGCGCACGAGGGAGCTTCCAGGG
GGAAACGCCTGGTATCTTTATAGTCCTGTCGGGTTTCGCCACCTCTGACTTGAGCGTCGATTTTTGTGAT
GCTCGTCAGGGGGGCGGAGCCTATGGAAAAACGCCAGCAACGCGGCCTTTTTACGGTTCCTGGCCTTTTG
CTGGCCTTTTGCTCACATGTTCTTTCCTGCGTTATCCCCTGATTCTGTGGATAACCGTATTACCGCCTTT
GAGTGAGCTGATACCGCTCGCCGCAGCCGAACGACCGAGCGCAGCGAGTCAGTGAGCGAGGAAGCGGAAG
AGCGCCTGATGCGGTATTTTCTCCTTACGCATCTGTGCGGTATTTCACACCGCAATGGTGCACTCTCAGT
ACAATCTGCTCTGATGCCGCATAGTTAAGCCAGTATACACTCCGCTATCGCTACGTGACTGGGTCATGGC
TGCGCCCCGACACCCGCCAACACCCGCTGACGCGCCCTGACGGGCTTGTCTGCTCCCGGCATCCGCTTAC
AGACAAGCTGTGACCGTCTCCGGGAGCTGCATGTGTCAGAGGTTTTCACCGTCATCACCGAAACGCGCGA
GGCAGCTGCGGTAAAGCTCATCAGCGTGGTCGTGAAGCGATTCACAGATGTCTGCCTGTTCATCCGCGTC
CAGCTCGTTGAGTTTCTCCAGAAGCGTTAATGTCTGGCTTCTGATAAAGCGGGCCATGTTAAGGGCGGTT
TTTTCCTGTTTGGTCACTGATGCCTCCGTGTAAGGGGGATTTCTGTTCATGGGGGTAATGATACCGATGA
AACGAGAGAGGATGCTCACGATACGGGTTACTGATGATGAACATGCCCGGTTACTGGAACGTTGTGAGGG
TAAACAACTGGCGGTATGGATGCGGCGGGACCAGAGAAAAATCACTCAGGGTCAATGCCAGCGCTTCGTT
AATACAGATGTAGGTGTTCCACAGGGTAGCCAGCAGCATCCTGCGATGCAGATCCGGAACATAATGGTGC
AGGGCGCTGACTTCCGCGTTTCCAGACTTTACGAAACACGGAAACCGAAGACCATTCATGTTGTTGCTCA
GGTCGCAGACGTTTTGCAGCAGCAGTCGCTTCACGTTCGCTCGCGTATCGGTGATTCATTCTGCTAACCA
GTAAGGCAACCCCGCCAGCCTAGCCGGGTCCTCAACGACAGGAGCACGATCATGCGCACCCGTGGGGCCG
CCATGCCGGCGATAATGGCCTGCTTCTCGCCGAAACGTTTGGTGGCGGGACCAGTGACGAAGGCTTGAGC
GAGGGCGTGCAAGATTCCGAATACCGCAAGCGACAGGCCGATCATCGTCGCGCTCCAGCGAAAGCGGTCC
TCGCCGAAAATGACCCAGAGCGCTGCCGGCACCTGTCCTACGAGTTGCATGATAAAGAAGACAGTCATAA
GTGCGGCGACGATAGTCATGCCCCGCGCCCACCGGAAGGAGCTGACTGGGTTGAAGGCTCTCAAGGGCAT
CGGTCGAGATCCCGGTGCCTAATGAGTGAGCTAACTTACATTAATTGCGTTGCGCTCACTGCCCGCTTTC
CAGTCGGGAAACCTGTCGTGCCAGCTGCATTAATGAATCGGCCAACGCGCGGGGAGAGGCGGTTTGCGTA
TTGGGCGCCAGGGTGGTTTTTCTTTTCACCAGTGAGACGGGCAACAGCTGATTGCCCTTCACCGCCTGGC
CCTGAGAGAGTTGCAGCAAGCGGTCCACGCTGGTTTGCCCCAGCAGGCGAAAATCCTGTTTGATGGTGGT
TAACGGCGGGATATAACATGAGCTGTCTTCGGTATCGTCGTATCCCACTACCGAGATATCCGCACCAACG
CGCAGCCCGGACTCGGTAATGGCGCGCATTGCGCCCAGCGCCATCTGATCGTTGGCAACCAGCATCGCAG
TGGGAACGATGCCCTCATTCAGCATTTGCATGGTTTGTTGAAAACCGGACATGGCACTCCAGTCGCCTTC
CCGTTCCGCTATCGGCTGAATTTGATTGCGAGTGAGATATTTATGCCAGCCAGCCAGACGCAGACGCGCC
GAGACAGAACTTAATGGGCCCGCTAACAGCGCGATTTGCTGGTGACCCAATGCGACCAGATGCTCCACGC
CCAGTCGCGTACCGTCTTCATGGGAGAAAATAATACTGTTGATGGGTGTCTGGTCAGAGACATCAAGAAA
TAACGCCGGAACATTAGTGCAGGCAGCTTCCACAGCAATGGCATCCTGGTCATCCAGCGGATAGTTAATG
ATCAGCCCACTGACGCGTTGCGCGAGAAGATTGTGCACCGCCGCTTTACAGGCTTCGACGCCGCTTCGTT
CTACCATCGACACCACCACGCTGGCACCCAGTTGATCGGCGCGAGATTTAATCGCCGCGACAATTTGCGA
CGGCGCGTGCAGGGCCAGACTGGAGGTGGCAACGCCAATCAGCAACGACTGTTTGCCCGCCAGTTGTTGT
GCCACGCGGTTGGGAATGTAATTCAGCTCCGCCATCGCCGCTTCCACTTTTTCCCGCGTTTTCGCAGAAA
CGTGGCTGGCCTGGTTCACCACGCGGGAAACGGTCTGATAAGAGACACCGGCATACTCTGCGACATCGTA
TAACGTTACTGGTTTCACATTCACCACCCTGAATTGACTCTCTTCCGGGCGCTATCATGCCATACCGCGA
AAGGTTTTGCGCCATTCGATGGTGTCCGGGATCTCGACGCTCTCCCTTATGCGACTCCTGCATTAGGAAG
CAGCCCAGTAGTAGGTTGAGGCCGTTGAGCACCGCCGCCGCAAGGAATGGTGCATGCAAGGAGATGGCGC
CCAACAGTCCCCCGGCCACGGGGCCTGCCACCATACCCACGCCGAAACAAGCGCTCATGAGCCCGAAGTG
GCGAGCCCGATCTTCCCCATCGGTGATGTCGGCGATATAGGCGCCAGCAACCGCACCTGTGGCGCCGGTG
ATGCCGGCCACGATGCGTCCGGCGTAGAGGATCGAGATCTCGATCCCGCGAAATTAATACGACTCACTAT
AGGGGAATTGTGAGCGGATAACAATTCCCCTCTAGAAATAATTTTGTTTAACTTTAAGAAGGAGATATAC
CATGGGCAGCAGCCATCATCATCATCATCACGGTACCAAAACTGAAGAAGGTAAACTGGTAATCTGGATT
AACGGCGATAAAGGCTATAACGGTCTCGCTGAAGTCGGTAAGAAATTCGAGAAAGATACCGGAATTAAAG
TCACCGTTGAGCATCCGGATAAACTGGAAGAGAAATTCCCACAGGTTGCGGCAACTGGCGATGGCCCTGA
CATTATCTTCTGGGCACACGACCGCTTTGGTGGCTACGCTCAATCTGGCCTGTTGGCTGAAATCACCCCG
GACAAAGCGTTCCAGGACAAGCTGTATCCGTTTACCTGGGATGCCGTACGTTACAACGGCAAGCTGATTG
CTTACCCGATCGCTGTTGAAGCGTTATCGCTGATTTATAACAAAGATCTGCTGCCGAACCCGCCAAAAAC
CTGGGAAGAGATCCCGGCGCTGGATAAAGAACTGAAAGCGAAAGGTAAGAGCGCGCTGATGTTCAACCTG
CAAGAACCGTACTTCACCTGGCCGCTGATTGCTGCTGACGGGGGTTATGCGTTCAAGTATGAAAACGGCA
AGTACGACATTAAAGACGTGGGCGTGGATAACGCTGGCGCGAAAGCGGGTCTGACCTTCCTGGTTGACCT
GATTAAAAACAAACACATGAATGCAGACACCGATTACTCCATCGCAGAAGCTGCCTTTAATAAAGGCGAA
ACAGCGATGACCATCAACGGCCCGTGGGCATGGTCCAACATCGACACCAGCAAAGTGAATTATGGTGTAA
CGGTACTGCCGACCTTCAAGGGTCAACCATCCAAACCGTTCGTTGGCGTGCTGAGCGCAGGTATTAACGC
CGCCAGTCCGAACAAAGAGCTGGCAAAAGAGTTCCTCGAAAACTATCTGCTGACTGATGAAGGTCTGGAA
GCGGTTAATAAAGACAAACCGCTGGGTGCCGTAGCGCTGAAGTCTTACGAGGAAGAGTTGGCGAAAGATC
CACGTATTGCCGCCACCATGGAAAACGCCCAGAAAGGTGAAATCATGCCGAACATCCCGCAGATGTCCGC
TTTCTGGTATGCCGTGCGTACTGCGGTGATCAACGCCGCCAGCGGTCGTCAGACTGTCGATGAAGCCCTG
AAAGACGCGCAGACTGGTACCGATTACGATATCCCAACGACCCTGGAAGTGCTGTTCCAGGGTCCGCATA
TGGCTAGCCCTCCTTTCTCAGGTGCATGCTTTGTGAAGGAGAACCACGAGCAACTCCAAGCCAGGATGGG
GGACCTGAAAGGGGTGCTCGATGATCTCCAAGACAATGAGGTTCTTACTGAGAATGAGAAGGAGCTGGTG
GAGCAGGAAAAGACACGGCAGAGCAAGAATGAGGCCTTGCTGAGCATGGTGGAGAAGAAAGGGGACCTGG
CCCTGGACGTGCTCTTCAGAAGCATTAGTGAAAGGGACCCTTACCTCGTGTCCTATCTTAGACAGCAGAA
TTTGTAGGCAGCCTTTGTGAAGGAGAACCACGAGCAACTCCAAGCCAGGATGGGGGACCTGAAAGGGGTG
CTCGATGATCTCCAAGACAATGAGGTTCTTACTGAGAATGAGAAGGAGCTGGTGGAGCAGGAAAAGACAC
GGCAGAGCAAGAATGAGGCCTTGCTGAGCATGGTGGAGAAGAAAGGGGACCTGGCCCTGGACGTGCTCTT
CAGAAGCATTAGTGAAAGGGACCCTTACCTCGTGTCCTATCTTAGACAGCAGAATTTGTAGGCGGCCGCA
CTCGAGCACCACCACCACCACCACTGAGATCCGGCTGCTAACAAAGCCCGAAAGGAAGCTGAGTTGGCTG
CTGCCACCGCTGAGCAATAACTAGCATAACCCCTTGGGGCCTCTAAACGGGTCTTGAGGGGTTTTTTGCT
GAAAGGAGGAACTATATCCGGATTGGCGAATGGG
[124 nt withheld, positions 5495-5618]
C
[91 nt withheld, positions 5620-5710]
A
[49 nt withheld, positions 5712-5760]
CCTTTGACGTTGGAGTCCACGTTCTTT
[37 nt withheld, positions 5788-5824]
ACCCTATCTCGGTCTATTCTTTTGATTTATAAGGGATTTTGCCGATTTCGGCCTATTGGTTAAAAAATGA
GCTGATTTAACAAAAATTTAACGCGAATTTTAACAAAATATTAACGCTTACAATTTAGGTGGCACTTTTC
GGGGAAATGTGCGCGGAACCCCTATTTGTTTATTTTTCTAAATACATTCAAATATGTATCCGCTCATGAA
TTAATTCTTAGAAAAACTCATCGAGCATCAAATGAAACTGCAATTTATTCATATCAGGATTATCAATACC
ATATTTTTGAAAAAGCCGTTTCTGTAATGAAGGAGAAAACTCACCGAGGCAGTTCCATAGGATGGCAAGA
TCCTGGTATCGGTCTGCGATTCCGACTCGTCCAACATCAATACAACCTATTAATTTCCCCTCGTCAAAAA
TAAGGTTATCAAGTGAGAAATCACCATGAGTGACGACTGAATCCGGTGAGAATGGCAAAAGTTTATGCAT
TTCTTTCCAGACTTGTTCAACAGGCCAGCCATTACGCTCGTCATCAAAATCACTCGCATCAACCAAACCG
TTATTCATTCGTGATTGCGCCTGAGCGAGACGAAATACGCGATCGCTGTTAAAAGGACAATTACAAACAG
GAATCGAATGCAACCGGCGCAGGAACACTGCCAGCGCATCAACAATATTTTCACCTGAATCAGGATATTC
TTCTAATACCTGGAATGCTGTTTTCCCGGGGATCGCAGTGGTGAGTAACCATGCATCATCAGGAGTACGG
ATAAAATGCTTGATGGTCGGAAGAGGCATAAATTCCGTCAGCCAGTTTAGTCTGACCATCTCATCTGTAA
CATCATTGGCAACGCTACCTTTGCCATGTTTCAGAAACAACTCTGGCGCATCGGGCTTCCCATACAATCG
ATAGATTGTCGCACCTGATTGCCCGACATTATCGCGAGCCCATTTATACCCATATAAATCAGCATCCATG
TTGGAATTTAATCGCGGCCTAGAGCAAGACGTTTCCCGTTGAATATGGCTCATAACACCCCTTGTATTAC
TGTTTATGTAAGCAGACAGTTTTATTGTTCATGACCAAAATCCCTTAACGTGAGTTTTCGTTCCACTGAG
CGTCAGACCCCGTAGAAAAGATCAAAGGATCTTC
