>Addgene plasmid #164024 | pDB.His.MBP.3C CARD8 CARD A452C R459E | depositor partial sequence | sequence record 318243 | Insert sequence
ATGCCTTTCTCAGGTGCATGCTTTGTGAAGGAGAACCACGAGCAACTCCAAGCCAGGATGGGGGACCTGA
AAGGGGTGCTCGATGATCTCCAAGACAATGAGGTTCTTACTGAGAATGAGAAGGAGCTGGTGGAGCAGGA
AAAGACACGGCAGAGCAAGAATGAGGCCTTGCTGAGCATGGTGGAGAAGAAAGGGGACCTGGCCCTGGAC
GTGCTCTTCAGAAGCATTAGTGAAAGGGACCCTTACCTCGTGTCCTATCTTAGACAGCAGAATTTGTAG
